>Addgene plasmid #18223 | T4 Lysozyme I9C L164C WT* | addgene partial sequence | sequence record 24010 | 3primeUP
CGAAAAGCCCGCTCATTAGGCGGGCTCAGATCTGCTCATGTTTGACAGCTTATCATCGATAAGCTTCGGC
AATAAATTCTTGATATGTTTTCATATGTTTCCTTTAAATATTTTAATTAGTAATTGTCTATTCAAGTAAT
TGTGAATATACTATCACAATTCCAAGAGAAAGTAAACAGCTTTAACAATTTTTATACGCGTCCCAAGTGC
CAGTTCTAAACGTTGTAATGACTCGTTTTGCGCGATTAGGTGTTTGATTATACCATCTACTTTTAGCTAA
GTTAACTGCTGCTTCATCCCAGCGTTTTTGTTGAAGCATACGTAAAGAGTTAGTAAATCCTGCCACACCG
GTTTCTCCCATTTGGAAAACCATATTAATCAATGCAGCGCGACGAACCGCATCAAGAGAATCATAAACCG
GTTTTAATTTAGCATTTCTCAGAATTCCGCGAACAGCAGCATCAACATCCTGATTAAAGAGTTTTTCAGC
CTCATCTTTTGTAATTACACCATTAGTATTACGCCCAATAGCTTTATCTAATTCAGATTTAGCAGCATTA
AGTGATGGACTTTTTGTAAGCAAATGACCGATGCCAATAGTGTAATAGCCTTCTGTGTCTTTATAGATTT
TAAGTCTAAGACCTTCATCACAACGTAACATTTCAAATATATTCATAATACCTCCTAAGCATCGATGGAT
CCTGTTTCCTGTGTGAAATTGTTATCCGCTCACAATTCCACACATTATACGAGCCGATGATAATGTCACA
GGGGATGGGGAGAGCCACCNATGNGANCCGANCAGGNCNAGCTGTTCNGGGGAATGTANCGNCCATCCCA
TAANAGCGA
