[The description below was written by a language model from this plasmid's Addgene catalogue record.]
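Description:
T4 Lysozyme I9C L164C WT* is a bacterial expression plasmid built on the pHS1403 backbone (about 5 kb without insert) that carries a mutant form of the bacteriophage T4 lysozyme gene (gene e). It is maintained as a high-copy plasmid in E. coli under ampicillin selection. The record does not provide a feature table, and it does not state the promoter that drives expression, the origin of replication, or any fusion tags, so these details cannot be described from the available information.

The insert is roughly 600 bp and was cloned as a BamHI–HindIII fragment, with both sites retained. According to the depositor's notes, the BamHI site lies 27 bp from the start codon and the HindIII site 115 bp from the stop codon, so the fragment includes short flanking untranslated regions around the coding sequence and can be excised or transferred with the same enzymes. The encoded protein carries two substitutions, isoleucine 9 to cysteine and leucine 164 to cysteine, in the "WT*" background. In the T4 lysozyme literature WT* generally denotes the cysteine-free pseudo-wild-type protein, though the record does not define the term. Introducing a pair of cysteines at positions near the opposite ends of the polypeptide is the kind of design used to engineer a disulfide bridge. The record does not state a purpose, but a construct like this is suited to producing recombinant mutant lysozyme in bacteria for studies of protein stability, folding and structure.
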