Addgene plasmid #18223: T4 Lysozyme I9C L164C WT*
Depositing lab: Brian Matthews. Depositing organization: University of Oregon.
Backbone
  Vector backbone: pHS1403
  Backbone size w/o insert (bp): 5000
  Vector type: Bacterial Expression
Growth in bacteria
  Bacterial resistance: Ampicillin, 100 μg/mL
  Growth temperature: 37°C
  Growth strain: DH5alpha
  Copy number: High Copy
Gene/Insert
  Gene/Insert name: T4 Lysozyme (alt name: B06CC)
  Species: Bacteriophage T4
  Insert size (bp): 600
  Mutation: I9C L164C WT*
  GenBank ID: NP_049736
  Entrez Gene: e (a.k.a. T4p123)
  Cloning method: Restriction Enzyme; 5′ cloning site BamHI (not destroyed); 3′ cloning site HindIII (not destroyed)
  Sequencing primers: 5′ na; 3′ GGCGTATCACGAGGCCC
Terms and licenses: Academic/Nonprofit Terms; Industry Terms: Not Available to Industry
Depositor comments: The BamHI site is 27 bp from the ATG and the HindIII site is 115 bp from the stop.
How to cite: T4 Lysozyme I9C L164C WT* was a gift from Brian Matthews (Addgene plasmid # 18223 ; http://n2t.net/addgene:18223 ; RRID:Addgene_18223)
